>Addgene plasmid #242217 | pPB-CAG-CTNNB1-HA | addgene full sequence | sequence record 485626 | Addgene NGS Result
CAGTTAATAGTTTGCGCAACGTTGTTGCCATTGCTACAGGCATCGTGGTGTCACGCTCGTCGTTTGGTAT
GGCTTCATTCAGCTCCGGTTCCCAACGATCAAGGCGAGTTACATGATCCCCCATGTTGTGCAAAAAAGCG
GTTAGCTCCTTCGGTCCTCCGATCGTTGTCAGAAGTAAGTTGGCCGCAGTGTTATCACTCATGGTTATGG
CAGCACTGCATAATTCTCTTACTGTCATGCCATCCGTAAGATGCTTTTCTGTGACTGGTGAGTACTCAAC
CAAGTCATTCTGAGAATAGTGTATGCGGCGACCGAGTTGCTCTTGCCCGGCGTCAATACGGGATAATACC
GCGCCACATAGCAGAACTTTAAAAGTGCTCATCATTGGAAAACGTTCTTCGGGGCGAAAACTCTCAAGGA
TCTTACCGCTGTTGAGATCCAGTTCGATGTAACCCACTCGTGCACCCAACTGATCTTCAGCATCTTTTAC
TTTCACCAGCGTTTCTGGGTGAGCAAAAACAGGAAGGCAAAATGCCGCAAAAAAGGGAATAAGGGCGACA
CGGAAATGTTGAATACTCATACTCTTCCTTTTTCAATATTATTGAAGCATTTATCAGGGTTATTGTCTCA
TGAGCGGATACATATTTGAATGTATTTAGAAAAATAAACAAATAGGGGTTCCGCGCACATTTCCCCGAAA
AGTGCCACCTAAATTGTAAGCGTTAATATTTTGTTAAAATTCGCGTTAAATTTTTGTTAAATCAGCTCAT
TTTTTAACCAATAGGCCGAAATCGGCAAAATCCCTTATAAATCAAAAGAATAGACCGAGATAGGGT
[37 nt withheld, positions 837-873]
AAAGAACGTGGACTCCAACGTCAAAGG
[49 nt withheld, positions 901-949]
T
[91 nt withheld, positions 951-1041]
G
[124 nt withheld, positions 1043-1166]
CCCATTCGCCATTCAGGCTGCGCAACTGTTGGGAAGGGCGATCGGTGCGGGCCTCTTCGCTATTACGCCA
GCTGGCGAAAGGGGGATGTGCTGCAAGGCGATTAAGTTGGGTAACGCCAGGGTTTTCCCAGTCACGACGT
TGTAAAACGACGGCCAGTGAGCGCGCGTAATACGACTCACTATAGGGCGAATTGGGGCGCGCCATTCTAG
ATTAACCCTAGAAAGATAGTCTGCGTAAAATTGACGCATGCATTCTTGAAATATTGCTCTCTCTTTCTAA
ATAGCGCGAATCCGTCGCTGTGCATTTAGGACATCTCAGTCGCCGCTTGGAGCTCCCGTGAGGCGTGCTT
GTCAATGCGGTAAGTGTCACTGATTTTGAACTATAACGACCGCGTGAGTCAAAATGACGCATGATTATCT
TTTACGTGACTTTTAAGATTTAACTCATACGATAATTATATTGTTATTTCATGTTCTACTTACGTGATAA
CTTATTATATATATATTTTCTTGTTATAGATATCAACTAGAATGCTAGACTCGAGAAGCTTGATCGGCCA
CGCGGATCTCGACATTGATTATTGACTAGTTATTAATAGTAATCAATTACGGGGTCATTAGTTCATAGCC
CATATATGGAGTTCCGCGTTACATAACTTACGGTAAATGGCCCGCCTGGCTGACCGCCCAACGACCCCCG
CCCATTGACGTCAATAATGACGTATGTTCCCATAGTAACGCCAATAGGGACTTTCCATTGACGTCAATGG
GTGGAGTATTTACGGTAAACTGCCCACTTGGCAGTACATCAAGTGTATCATATGCCAAGTACGCCCCCTA
TTGACGTCAATGACGGTAAATGGCCCGCCTGGCATTATGCCCAGTACATGACCTTATGGGACTTTCCTAC
TTGGCAGTACATCTACGTATTAGTCATCGCTATTACCATGGTCGAGGTGAGCCCCACGTTCTGCTTCACT
CTCCCCATCTCCCCCCCCTCCCCACCCCCAATTTTGTATTTATTTATTTTTTAATTATTTTGTGCAGCGA
TGGGGGCGGGGGGGGGGGGGGGGGGCGCCAGGCGGGGCGGGGCGGGGCGAGGGGCGGGGCGGGGCGAGGC
GGAGAGGTGCGGCGGCAGCCAATCAGAGCGGCGCGCTCCGAAAGTTTCCTTTTATGGCGAGGCGGCGGCG
GCGGCGGCCCTATAAAAAGCGAAGCGCGCGGCGGGCGGGAGTCGCTGCGCGCTGCCTTCGCCCCGTGCCC
CGCTCCGCCGCCGCCTCGCGCCGCCCGCCCCGGCTCTGACTGACCGCGTTACTCCCACAGGTGAGCGGGC
GGGACGGCCCTTCTCCTCCGGGCTGTAATTAGCGCTTGGTTTAATGACGGCTTGTTTCTTTTCTGTGGCT
GCGTGAAAGCCTTGAGGGGCTCCGGGAGGGCCCTTTGTGCGGGGGGAGCGGCTCGGGGGGTGCGTGCGTG
TGTGTGTGCGTGGGGAGCGCCGCGTGCGGCTCCGCGCTGCCCGGCGGCTGTGAGCGCTGCGGGCGCGGCG
CGGGGCTTTGTGCGCTCCGCAGTGTGCGCGAGGGGAGCGCGGCCGGGGGCGGTGCCCCGCGGTGCGGGGG
GGGCTGCGAGGGGAACAAAGGCTGCGTGCGGGGTGTGTGCGTGGGGGGGTGAGCAGGGGGTGTGGGCGCG
TCGGTCGGGCTGCAACCCCCCCTGCACCCCCCTCCCCGAGTTGCTGAGCACGGCCCGGCTTCGGGTGCGG
GGCTCCGTACGGGGCGTGGCGCGGGGCTCGCCGTGCCGGGCGGGGGGTGGCGGCAGGTGGGGGTGCCGGG
CGGGGCGGGGCCGCCTCGGGCCGGGGAGGGCTCGGGGGAGGGGCGCGGCGGCCCCCGGAGCGCCGGCGGC
TGTCGAGGCGCGGCGAGCCGCAGCCATTGCCTTTTATGGTAATCGTGCGAGAGGGCGCAGGGACTTCCTT
TGTCCCAAATCTGTGCGGAGCCGAAATCTGGGAGGCGCCGCCGCACCCCCTCTAGCGGGCGCGGGGCGAA
GCGGTGCGGCGCCGGCAGGAAGGAAATGGGCGGGGAGGGCCTTCGTGCGTCGCCGCGCCGCCGTCCCCTT
CTCCCTCTCCAGCCTCGGGGCTGTCCGCGGGGGGACGGCTGCCTTCGGGGGGGACGGGGCAGGGCGGGGT
TCGGCTTCTGGCGTGTGACCGGCGGCTCTAGCCGGAGCGCACGTCGGCAGTCGGCTCCCTCGTTGACCGA
ATCACCGACCTCTCTCCCCAGGGGGATCCACCGGGCTAGCGCCACCATGGCTACTCAAGCTGATTTGATG
GAGTTGGACATGGCCATGGAACCAGACAGAAAAGCGGCTGTTAGTCACTGGCAGCAACAGTCTTACCTGG
ACTCTGGAATCCATTCTGGTGCCACTACCACAGCTCCTTCTCTGAGTGGTAAAGGCAATCCTGAGGAAGA
GGATGTGGATACCTCCCAAGTCCTGTATGAGTGGGAACAGGGATTTTCTCAGTCCTTCACTCAAGAACAA
GTAGCTGATATTGATGGACAGTATGCAATGACTCGAGCTCAGAGGGTACGAGCTGCTATGTTCCCTGAGA
CATTAGATGAGGGCATGCAGATCCCATCTACACAGTTTGATGCTGCTCATCCCACTAATGTCCAGCGTTT
GGCTGAACCATCACAGATGCTGAAA
[1614 nt withheld, positions 3852-5465]
AAACGGCTTTCAGTTGAGCTGACCAGCTCTCTCTTCAGAACAGAGCCAATGGCTTGGAATGAGACTGCTG
ATCTTGGACTTGATATTGGTGCCCAGGGAGAACCCCTTGGATATCGCCAGGATGATCCTAGCTATCGTTC
TTTTCACTCTGGTGGATATGGCCAGGATGCCTTGGGTATGGACCCCATGATGGAACATGAGATGGGTGGC
CACCACCCTGGTGCTGACTATCCAGTTGATGGGCTGCCAGATCTGGGGCATGCCCAGGACCTCATGGATG
GGCTGCCTCCAGGTGACAGCAATCAGCTGGCCTGGTTTGATACTGACCTGACCGGTATGTACCCATACGA
TGTTCCAGATTACGCTGGCTATCCCTATGACGTCCCGGACTATGCAGGCTCCTATCCATATGACGTTCCA
GATTACGCTTGAACGCGTTAGTGCGGATCCTAGTGCGAATTCTAGTGCGTCGACTCTAGCAACGGTTTCC
CTCTAGCGGGATCAATTCCGCCCCCCCCCCCTAACGTTACTGGCCGAAGCCGCTTGGAATAAGGCCGGTG
TGCGTTTGTCTATATGTTATTTTCCACCATATTGCCGTCTTTTGGCAATGTGAGGGCCCGGAAACCTGGC
CCTGTCTTCTTGACGAGCATTCCTAGGGGTCTTTCCCCTCTCGCCAAAGGAATGCAAGGTCTGTTGAATG
TCGTGAAGGAAGCAGTTCCTCTGGAAGCTTCTTGAAGACAAACAACGTCTGTAGCGACCCTTTGCAGGCA
GCGGAACCCCCCACCTGGCGACAGGTGCCTCTGCGGCCAAAAGCCACGTGTATAAGATACACCTGCAAAG
GCGGCACAACCCCAGTGCCACGTTGTGAGTTGGATAGTTGTGGAAAGAGTCAAATGGCTCTCCTCAAGCG
TATTCAACAAGGGGCTGAAGGATGCCCAGAAGGTACCCCATTGTATGGGATCTGATCTGGGGCCTCGGTG
CACATGCTTTACATGTGTTTAGTCGAGGTTAAAAAAACGTCTAGGCCCCCCGAACCACGGGGACGTGGTT
TTCCTTTGAAAAACACGATAATACCATGGTCATGAAAACATTTAACATTTCTCAACAAGATCTAGAATTA
GTAGAAGTAGCGACAGAGAAGATTACAATGCTTTATGAGGATAATAAACATCATGTGGGAGCGGCAATTC
GTACGAAAACAGGAGAAATCATTTCGGCAGTACATATTGAAGCGTATATAGGACGAGTAACTGTTTGTGC
AGAAGCCATTGCGATTGGTAGTGCAGTTTCGAATGGACAAAAGGATTTTGACACGATTGTAGCTGTTAGA
CACCCTTATTCTGACGAAGTAGATAGAAGTATTCGAGTGGTAAGTCCTTGTGGTATGTGTAGGGAGTTGA
TTTCAGACTATGCACCAGATTGTTTTGTGTTAATAGAAATGAATGGCAAGTTAGTCAAAACTACGATTGA
AGAACTCATTCCACTCAAATATACCCGAAATTAAAAGTCGAGATGCATCGATGATCTAGAGCTCGCTGAT
CAGCCTCGACTGTGCCTTCTAGTTGCCAGCCATCTGTTGTTTGCCCCTCCCCCGTGCCTTCCTTGACCCT
GGAAGGTGCCACTCCCACTGTCCTTTCCTAATAAAATGAGGAAATTGCATCGCATTGTCTGAGTAGGTGT
CATTCTATTCTGGGGGGTGGGGTGGGGCAGGACAGCAAGGGGGAGGATTGGGAAGACAATAGCAGGCATG
CTGGGGATGCGGTGGGCTCTATGGCTTCTGAGGCGGAAAGAACCTGCAGCCCAAGCTTGGCGTAATCATG
GTCATAGCTGTTTCCTGTGTGAAATTGTTATCCGCTCACAATTCCACACAACATACGAGCCGGAAGCATA
AAGTGTAAAGCCTGGGGTGCCTAATGAGTGAGCTAACTCACATTAATTGCGTTGCGCTCACTGCCCGCTT
TCCAGTCGGGAAACCTGTCGTGCCAGCGGATCTTAAAAGTTTTGTTACTTTATAGAAGAAATTTTGAGTT
TTTGTTTTTTTTTAATAAATAAATAAACATAAATAAATTGTTTGTTGAATTTATTATTAGTATGTAAGTG
TAAATATAATAAAACTTAATATCTATTCAAATTAATAAATAAACCTCGATATACAGACCGATAAAACACA
TGCGTCAATTTTACGCATGATTATCTTTAACGTACGTCACAATATGATTATCTTTCTAGGGTTAATCTAG
TATCGTAGATTAATTAATCCAGCTTTTGTTCCCTTTAGTGAGGGTTAATTGCGCGCTTGGCGTAATCATG
GTCATAGCTGTTTCCTGTGTGAAATTGTTATCCGCTCACAATTCCACACAACATACGAGCCGGAAGCATA
AAGTGTAAAGCCTGGGGTGCCTAATGAGTGAGCTAACTCACATTAATTGCGTTGCGCTCACTGCCCGCTT
TCCAGTCGGGAAACCTGTCGTGCCAGCTGCATTAATGAATCGGCCAACGCGCGGGGAGAGGCGGTTTGCG
TATTGGGCGCTCTTCCGCTTCCTCGCTCACTGACTCGCTGCGCTCGGTCGTTCGGCTGCGGCGAGCGGTA
TCAGCTCACTCAAAGGCGGTAATACGGTTATCCACAGAATCAGGGGATAACGCAGGAAAGAACATGTGAG
CAAAAGGCCAGCAAAAGGCCAGGAACCGTAAAAAGGCCGCGTTGCTGGCGTTTTTCCATAGGCTCCGCCC
CCCTGACGAGCATCACAAAAATCGACGCTCAAGTCAGAGGTGGCGAAACCCGACAGGACTATAAAGATAC
CAGGCGTTTCCCCCTGGAAGCTCCCTCGTGCGCTCTCCTGTTCCGACCCTGCCGCTTACCGGATACCTGT
CCGCCTTTCTCCCTTCGGGAAGCGTGGCGCTTTCTCATAGCTCACGCTGTAGGTATCTCAGTTCGGTGTA
GGTCGTTCGCTCCAAGCTGGGCTGTGTGCACGAACCCCCCGTTCAGCCCGACCGCTGCGCCTTATCCGGT
AACTATCGTCTTGAGTCCAACCCGGTAAGACACGACTTATCGCCACTGGCAGCAGCCACTGGTAACAGGA
TTAGCAGAGCGAGGTATGTAGGCGGTGCTACAGAGTTCTTGAAGTGGTGGCCTAACTACGGCTACACTAG
AAGAACAGTATTTGGTATCTGCGCTCTGCTGAAGCCAGTTACCTTCGGAAAAAGAGTTGGTAGCTCTTGA
TCCGGCAAACAAACCACCGCTGGTAGCGGTGGTTTTTTTGTTTGCAAGCAGCAGATTACGCGCAGAAAAA
AAGGATCTCAAGAAGATCCTTTGATCTTTTCTACGGGGTCTGACGCTCAGTGGAACGAAAACTCACGTTA
AGGGATTTTGGTCATGAGATTATCAAAAAGGATCTTCACCTAGATCCTTTTAAATTAAAAATGAAGTTTT
AAATCAATCTAAAGTATATATGAGTAAACTTGGTCTGACAGTTACCAATGCTTAATCAGTGAGGCACCTA
TCTCAGCGATCTGTCTATTTCGTTCATCCATAGTTGCCTGACTCCCCGTCGTGTAGATAACTACGATACG
GGAGGGCTTACCATCTGGCCCCAGTGCTGCAATGATACCGCGAGACCCACGCTCACCGGCTCCAGATTTA
TCAGCAATAAACCAGCCAGCCGGAAGGGCCGAGCGCAGAAGTGGTCCTGCAACTTTATCCGCCTCCATCC
AGTCTATTAATTGTTGCCGGGAAGCTAGAGTAAGTAGTTCGC
Features (pLannotate 1.2.2; 25 found; start..end, strand, type, name):
    581..685     -  promoter       AmpR promoter: bla
    738..1166    -  rep_origin     f1 ori (sequence partly withheld): f1 bacteriophage origin of replication; arrow indicates direction of (+) strand synthesis
   1171..1326    -  CDS            lacZα (fragment): LacZα fragment of β-galactosidase; lacZ fragment
   1334..1352    +  promoter       T7 promoter: promoter for bacteriophage T7 RNA polymerase
   1737..2116    +  enhancer       CMV enhancer: human cytomegalovirus immediate early enhancer
   2118..2393    +  promoter       chicken β-actin promoter: No description available
   2394..3367    +  intron         chimeric intron: chimera between introns from chicken β-actin and rabbit β-globin
   3368..3427    +  promoter       hPGK promoter (fragment): human phosphoglycerate kinase 1 promoter
   3453..5795    +  CDS            β-catenin (sequence partly withheld): human cadherin-associated protein that also plays a role in the canonical Wnt signaling pathway; Homo sapiens CTNNB1; also known as catenin beta-1
   5805..5831    +  CDS            3xHA (fragment): three tandem HA epitope tags
   5977..6538    +  misc_feature   IRES: internal ribosome entry site (IRES) of the encephalomyocarditis virus (EMCV)
   6547..6966    +  CDS            bsr: BSR_BACCE - Experimental evidence at protein level: Swiss-Prot protein existence level 1. Catalyzes the deamination of the cytosine moiety of the antibiotics blasticidin S, cytomycin and acetylblasticidin S. From Bacillus cereus.
   7015..7239    +  polyA_signal   bGH poly(A) signal: bovine growth hormone polyadenylation signal
   7243..7259    +  promoter       SV40 promoter (fragment): SV40 enhancer and early promoter
   7310..7326    -  protein_bind   lac operator: The lac repressor binds to the lac operator to inhibit transcription in E. coli. This inhibition can be relieved by adding lactose or isopropyl-β-D-thiogalactopyranoside (IPTG). lac repressor encoded by lacI
   7334..7364    -  promoter       lac promoter: promoter for the E. coli lac operon
   7379..7400    -  protein_bind   CAP binding site: CAP binding activates transcription in the presence of cAMP. E. coli catabolite activator protein
   7413..7452    -  CDS            lacI (fragment): lac repressor; lacI; The lac repressor binds to the lac operator to inhibit transcription in E. coli. This inhibition can be relieved by adding lactose or isopropyl-β-D-thiogalactopyranoside (IPTG).
   7737..7755    -  promoter       T3 promoter: promoter for bacteriophage T3 RNA polymerase
   7800..7816    -  protein_bind   lac operator: The lac repressor binds to the lac operator to inhibit transcription in E. coli. This inhibition can be relieved by adding lactose or isopropyl-β-D-thiogalactopyranoside (IPTG). lac repressor encoded by lacI
   7824..7854    -  promoter       lac promoter: promoter for the E. coli lac operon
   7869..7890    -  protein_bind   CAP binding site: CAP binding activates transcription in the presence of cAMP. E. coli catabolite activator protein
   7903..7995    -  CDS            lacI (fragment): lac repressor; lacI; The lac repressor binds to the lac operator to inhibit transcription in E. coli. This inhibition can be relieved by adding lactose or isopropyl-β-D-thiogalactopyranoside (IPTG).
   8178..8766    -  rep_origin     ori: high-copy-number ColE1/pMB1/pBR322/pUC origin of replication
   8937..580     -  CDS            AmpR (across the origin): β-lactamase; bla; confers resistance to ampicillin, carbenicillin, and related antibiotics
