[The description below was written by a language model from this plasmid's Addgene catalogue record and pLannotate feature annotations shown in this document.]
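Description:
pPB-CAG-CTNNB1-HA is a 9.2 kb piggyBac transposon donor plasmid for stable expression of full-length human β-catenin (CTNNB1) in mammalian cells. It is built on a pPB backbone that appears to derive from a pBluescript-type cloning vector. It carries a high-copy ColE1/pUC origin and an ampicillin resistance gene with its bla promoter for propagation in E. coli. An f1 phage origin and leftover lacZα, lac promoter/operator, T7 and T3 promoter fragments play no part in mammalian expression.

The payload is a single bicistronic transcription unit driven by the CAG promoter, annotated here as its three parts: the CMV immediate-early enhancer, the chicken β-actin promoter and a chimeric β-actin/β-globin intron. Together these give strong, broadly active expression. The β-catenin coding sequence, cloned between NheI and MluI sites, follows and is fused at its C terminus to an HA epitope. The annotation tool matched a 27 nt stretch to part of a 3xHA tag, consistent with a single HA copy for antibody detection or immunoprecipitation. Downstream, an EMCV IRES directs translation of the Bacillus cereus bsr blasticidin S deaminase gene from the same mRNA, which ends at a bovine growth hormone polyadenylation signal. Blasticidin resistance is therefore linked to transcription of the β-catenin message.

The feature table does not annotate the piggyBac terminal repeats, although the vector type and stated purpose imply that they flank the cassette. Delivered with a source of piggyBac transposase, which this plasmid does not encode, the cassette would be integrated into the genome. Blasticidin selection would then yield cell lines stably expressing HA-tagged β-catenin.
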