Addgene plasmid #242217: pPB-CAG-CTNNB1-HA
Purpose: Expression of full-length human β-catenin using piggyBac transposition
Depositing lab: Courtney Hodges. Depositing organization: Baylor College of Medicine. Publication: beta-catenin functions as a molecular adapter for disordered cBAF interactions. Chan YS, Gao Q, Robinson SA, Wang W, Filandrova R, Weinhold LM, Cabrera ML, Zhang M, Ambati CSR, Lerario AM, Putluri N, Kiseljak-Vassiliades K, Wierman ME, Habra MA, Hammer GD, Veverka V, Cermakova K, Hodges HC. Mol Cell. 2025 Jul 15:S1097-2765(25)00576-3. doi: 10.1016/j.molcel.2025.06.026. PubMed 40695292.
Backbone
  Vector backbone: pPB
  Vector type: Mammalian Expression ; piggyBac
  Selectable markers: Blasticidin
Growth in bacteria
  Bacterial resistance: Ampicillin, 100 μg/mL
  Growth temperature: 37°C
  Growth strain: NEB Stable
  Copy number: Unknown
Gene/Insert
  Gene/Insert name: CTNNB1 (alt name: β-catenin)
  Species: H. sapiens (human)
  Entrez Gene: CTNNB1 (a.k.a. CTNNB, EVR7, MRD19, NEDSDV, armadillo)
  Promoter: CAG
  Tag / fusion protein: HA (C terminal on insert)
  Cloning method: Restriction Enzyme; 5′ cloning site NheI (unknown if destroyed); 3′ cloning site MluI (unknown if destroyed)
Terms and licenses: Academic/Nonprofit Terms; Industry Terms: Not Available to Industry
How to cite: pPB-CAG-CTNNB1-HA was a gift from Courtney Hodges (Addgene plasmid # 242217 ; http://n2t.net/addgene:242217 ; RRID:Addgene_242217)
